>Addgene plasmid #231919 | SARS-CoV-2 spike G1345 mutant | addgene full sequence | sequence record 459006 | Addgene NGS Result
GGTCGACATTGATTATTGACTAGTTATTAATAGTAATCAATTACGGGGTCATTAGTTCATAGCCCATATA
TGGAGTTCCGCGTTACATAACTTACGGTAAATGGCCCGCCTGGCTGACCGCCCAACGACCCCCGCCCATT
GACGTCAATAATGACGTATGTTCCCATAGTAACGCCAATAGGGACTTTCCATTGACGTCAATGGGTGGAG
TATTTACGGTAAACTGCCCACTTGGCAGTACATCAAGTGTATCATATGCCAAGTACGCCCCCTATTGACG
TCAATGACGGTAAATGGCCCGCCTGGCATTATGCCCAGTACATGACCTTATGGGACTTTCCTACTTGGCA
GTACATCTACGTATTAGTCATCGCTATTACCATGGTCGAGGTGAGCCCCACGTTCTGCTTCACTCTCCCC
ATCTCCCCCCCCTCCCCACCCCCAATTTTGTATTTATTTATTTTTTAATTATTTTGTGCAGCGATGGGGG
CGGGGGGGGGGGGGGSGCGCGCCAGGCGGGGCGGGGCGGGGCGAGGGGCGGGGCGGGGCGAGGCGGAGAG
GTGCGGCGGCAGCCAATCAGAGCGGCGCGCTCCGAAAGTTTCCTTTTATGGCGAGGCGGCGGCGGCGGCG
GCCCTATAAAAAGCGAAGCGCGCGGCGGGCGGGAGTCGCTGCGCGCTGCCTTCGCCCCGTGCCCCGCTCC
GCCGCCGCCTCGCGCCGCCCGCCCCGGCTCTGACTGACCGCGTTACTCCCACAGGTGAGCGGGCGGGACG
GCCCTTCTCCTCCGGGCTGTAATTAGCGCTTGGTTTAATGACGGCTTGTTTCTTTTCTGTGGCTGCGTGA
AAGCCTTGAGGGGCTCCGGGAGGGCCCTTTGTGCGGGGGGAGCGGCTCGGGGGGTGCGTGCGTGTGTGTG
TGCGTGGGGAGCGCCGCGTGCGGCTCCGCGCTGCCCGGCGGCTGTGAGCGCTGCGGGCGCGGCGCGGGGC
TTTGTGCGCTCCGCAGTGTGCGCGAGGGGAGCGCGGCCGGGGGCGGTGCCCCGCGGTGCGGGGGGGGCTG
CGAGGGGAACAAAGGCTGCGTGCGGGGTGTGTGCGTGGGGGGGTGAGCAGGGGGTGTGGGCGCGTCGGTC
GGGCTGCAACCCCCCCTGCACCCCCCTCCCCGAGTTGCTGAGCACGGCCCGGCTTCGGGTGCGGGGCTCC
GTACGGGGCGTGGCGCGGGGCTCGCCGTGCCGGGCGGGGGGTGGCGGCAGGTGGGGGTGCCGGGCGGGGC
GGGGCCGCCTCGGGCCGGGGAGGGCTCGGGGGAGGGGCGCGGCGGCCCCCGGAGCGCCGGCGGCTGTCGA
GGCGCGGCGAGCCGCAGCCATTGCCTTTTATGGTAATCGTGCGAGAGGGCGCAGGGACTTCCTTTGTCCC
AAATCTGTGCGGAGCCGAAATCTGGGAGGCGCCGCCGCACCCCCTCTAGCGGGCGCGGGGCGAAGCGGTG
CGGCGCCGGCAGGAAGGAAATGGGCGGGGAGGGCCTTCGTGCGTCGCCGCGCCGCCGTCCCCTTCTCCCT
CTCCAGCCTCGGGGCTGTCCGCGGGGGGACGGCTGCCTTCGGGGGGGACGGGGCAGGGCGGGGTTCGGCT
TCTGGCGTGTGACCGGCGGCTCTAGCTAGAGCCTCTGCTAACCATGTTCATGCCTTCTTCTTTTTCCTAC
AGCTCCTGGGCAACGTGCTGGTTATTGTGCTGTCTCATCATTTTGGCAAAGAATTCGCCGCCACCATGTT
TGTGTTCCTGGTCCTGCTCCCACTGGTTTCCAGCCAATGTGTTAACCTCACAACCCGCACCCAGCTGCCT
CCCGCCTATACCAACAGTTTTACTCGGGGAGTGTATTACCCTGACAAAGTTTTCAGGAGCTCAGTTCTGC
ACTCAACCCAGGATCTCTTTCTGCCTTTTTTTTCCAACGTGACTTGGTTCCATGCAATTCACGTTTCCGG
GACCAACGGCACCAAAAGGTTCGATAACCCCGTGCTGCCCTTTAACGACGGCGTCTATTTCGCAAGCACT
GAGAAAAGCAATATCATCAGGGGCTGGATTTTTGGGACAACCTTGGATAGCAAGACCCAGTCACTGCTGA
TCGTTAATAATGCAACCAATGTGGTGATCAAAGTGTGCGAATTTCAGTTTTGCAATGACCCCTTTCTGGG
CGTCTACTATCATAAAAACAATAAATCTTGGATGGAGTCTGAGTTTAGGGTGTATTCTAGCGCGAATAAT
TGTACCTTTGAATATGTATCACAACCATTTCTCATGGATCTCGAAGGCAAACAAGGCAATTTCAAAAACT
TGAGAGAGTTCGTCTTCAAAAACATCGATGGATATTTTAAAATATACAGCAAACATACCCCAATAAACCT
GGTCCGCGACCTCCCTCAGGGTTTCAGCGCCCTCGAGCCTCTCGTCGATCTTCCTATCGGGATCAACATC
ACAAGATTTCAAACCTTGCTGGCTCTTCATCGATCCTACCTGACCCCTGGCGATTCCTCTTCCGGGTGGA
CCGCCGGCGCCGCTGCCTATTATGTGGGGTATCTGCAACCTCGCACGTTTCTCCTCAAGTATAATGAGAA
TGGAACTATCACCGATGCGGTAGACTGTGCGTTGGACCCACTCTCTGAGACCAAGTGCACTTTGAAGTCC
TTTACCGTTGAAAAGGGGATCTATCAGACATCCAATTTTAGAGTCCAACCCACGGAATCCATCGTTCGGT
TCCCCAATATCACAAATCTCTGCCCTTTCGGAGAGGTATTCAACGCAACTCGCTTCGCTTCTGTGTATGC
GTGGAACAGAAAACGCATCTCCAACTGCGTCGCTGATTACTCTGTTCTGTATAACTCCGCCTCCTTTAGC
ACCTTCAAGTGTTACGGCGTCAGCCCCACAAAGCTCAACGACTTGTGTTTCACTAACGTCTACGCCGACT
CCTTCGTGATCCGGGGGGACGAAGTTCGGCAGATTGCGCCTGGACAGACTGGTAAAATCGCTGACTATAA
CTATAAGCTCCCAGATGACTTTACCGGCTGTGTGATTGCTTGGAACTCTAATAATCTCGACAGCAAAGTT
GGAGGCAACTATAATTATCTCTACCGGTTGTTTCGGAAGAGCAATCTCAAGCCATTCGAGAGAGACATAA
GCACGGAGATCTACCAAGCCGGCTCCACTCCATGCAATGGGGTTGAAGGCTTTAATTGTTATTTTCCCCT
CCAATCCTATGGTTTTCAACCGACTAATGGAGTCGGGTATCAACCCTACAGGGTTGTCGTCTTGAGCTTC
GAGCTCTTGCACGCTCCTGCTACGGTGTGTGGTCCGAAAAAATCAACAAACCTCGTCAAAAACAAATGTG
TGAATTTTAACTTTAACGGACTGACTGGCACCGGGGTGCTGACTGAGAGCAATAAGAAGTTTCTTCCATT
TCAACAATTCGGTCGGGATATCGCGGACACCACTGATGCTGTGCGCGATCCGCAAACCTTGGAGATCTTG
GACATAACTCCGTGCAGCTTCGGAGGCGTCTCTGTTATCACCCCTGGAACGAATACATCTAACCAAGTTG
CGGTCCTTTATCAGGGCGTTAACTGCACAGAAGTACCCGTCGCGATACATGCGGATCAGCTGACCCCTAC
TTGGCGGGTCTACTCAACCGGCTCTAATGTGTTTCAAACTCGGGCGGGATGTTTGATCGGAGCTGAGCAC
GTGAATAACTCTTATGAATGCGATATACCAATCGGCGCAGGGATTTGCGCATCTTACCAAACCCAAACCA
ACTCTCCTCGGCGGGCTCGCTCCGTCGCATCCCAATCCATTATCGCCTATACCATGAGTCTCGGAGCTGA
GAACTCTGTCGCTTACAGCAACAATTCTATAGCCATCCCAACCAACTTCACGATTAGCGTTACAACAGAG
ATACTCCCCGTCAGCATGACGAAAACTTCCGTTGATTGTACGATGTATATCTGTGGGGATTCTACAGAGT
GTAGCAATCTGCTGTTGCAGTATGGCTCCTTCTGTACCCAATTGAATCGGGCACTCACCGGCATCGCTGT
GGAACAAGACAAAAATACGCAAGAAGTTTTCGCACAGGTGAAGCAAATCTACAAGACGCCTCCAATCAAA
GACTTTGGCGGATTCAATTTTTCTCAGATTCTGCCTGATCCCTCAAAGCCCAGCAAAAGAAGCTTCATCG
AGGACCTGCTCTTCAACAAGGTCACTCTCGCAGATGCCGGGTTCATCAAACAATATGGAGATTGCTTGGG
CGACATTGCTGCGCGGGATCTTATTTGTGCTCAAAAGTTCAATGGGCTGACCGTCCTGCCGCCCCTCTTG
ACCGATGAAATGATTGCTCAATACACCTCCGCGTTGCTCGCGGGAACTATCACTTCCGGCTGGACCTTCG
GCGCCGGCGCTGCCCTCCAGATACCGTTTGCCATGCAAATGGCCTACAGATTCAACGGCATCGGAGTCAC
ACAGAATGTCCTGTACGAAAATCAAAAATTGATAGCCAATCAGTTTAATTCTGCAATCGGCAAAATACAA
GACTCCCTGTCCTCTACTGCCTCCGCACTTGGGAAATTGCAAGACGTCGTGAACCAAAACGCACAGGCCC
TTAACACTCTGGTGAAACAGTTGAGCTCCAACTTCGGCGCTATAAGCTCCGTCTTGAACGATATACTCTC
TCGCCTGGACAAAGTCGAGGCTGAAGTCCAGATCGACAGATTGATAACAGGCAGGCTTCAATCCCTGCAA
ACCTACGTCACGCAGCAGCTGATCAGAGCCGCAGAGATCAGGGCTTCCGCAAATCTTGCTGCAACAAAAA
TGTCCGAATGCGTCTTGGGCCAATCAAAGCGCGTCGATTTCTGTGGAAAGGGCTACCATCTCATGAGCTT
TCCCCAAAGCGCCCCGCACGGCGTGGTTTTTCTCCACGTCACCTACGTCCCCGCTCAAGAGAAGAACTTT
ACAACCGCTCCTGCAATTTGCCATGATGGGAAAGCGCACTTTCCTCGCGAAGGCGTCTTTGTCTCCCAGG
GCACACATTGGTTTGTTACTCAACGGAACTTTTATGAACCACAAATCATTACCACGGACAACACGTTCGT
GTCCGGCAACTGTGACGTTGTCATCGGAATTGTTAACAACACGGTTTACGATCCTCTGCAACCCGAGCTT
GACTCCTTTAAGGAAGAACTGGACAAGTACTTCAAACAGCACACCTCACCGGATGTGGACTTGGGCGATA
TCTCTGGCATACAGGCGTCAGTCGTGAACATTCAAAAGGAAATTGATCGACTCAACGAGGTCGCAAAGAA
TCTTCAGGAATCCCTGATAGATCTGCAGGAGTTGGGGAAGTACGAGCAGTATATAAAGTGGCCTTGGTAT
ATATGGCTTGGCTTTATCGCCGGCCTCATTGCAATCGTGATGGTCACCATCATGCTGTGCTGCATGACCT
CATGTTGCTCCTGTCTTAAGGGGTGCTGCTCCTGCGGTTCCTGTTGCAAATTTGACGAGGACGACAGCGA
ACCGGTGCTTAAGGGTGTGAAGCTGCATTACACCGGAGGCGATTACAAGGATGACGATGACAAGTGACGG
CCGCCTGCAGGTTAATTAAGATCTTTTTCCCTCTGCCAAAAATTATGGGGACATCATGAAGCCCCTTGAG
CATCTGACTTCTGGCTAATAAAGGAAATTTATTTTCATTGCAATAGTGTGTTGGAATTTTTTGTGTCTCT
CACTCGGAAGGACATATGGGAGGGCAAATCATTTAAAACATCAGAATGAGTATTTGGTTTAGAGTTTGGC
AACATATGCCCATATGCTGGCTGCCATGAACAAAGGTTGGCTATAAAGAGGTCATCAGTATATGAAACAG
CCCCCTGCTGTCCATTCCTTATTCCATAGAAAAGCCTTGACTTGAGGTTAGATTTTTTTTATATTTTGTT
TTGTGTTATTTTTTTCTTTAACATCCCTAAAATTTTCCTTACATGTTTTACTAGCCAGATTTTTCCTCCT
CTCCTGACTACTCCCAGTCATAGCTGTCCCTCTTCTCTTATGGAGATCCCTCGACCTGCAGCCCAAGCTT
GGCGTAATCATGGTCATAGCTGTTTCCTGTGTGAAATTGTTATCCGCTCACAATTCCACACAACATACGA
GCCGGAAGCATAAAGTGTAAAGCCTGGGGTGCCTAATGAGTGAGCTAACTCACATTAATTGCGTTGCGCT
CACTGCCCGCTTTCCAGTCGGGAAACCTGTCGTGCCAGCGGATCCGCATCTCAATTAGTCAGCAACCATA
GTCCCGCCCCTAACTCCGCCCATCCCGCCCCTAACTCCGCCCAGTTCCGCCCATTCTCCGCCCCATGGCT
GACTAATTTTTTTTATTTATGCAGAGGCCGAGGCCGCCTCGGCCTCTGAGCTATTCCAGAAGTAGTGAGG
AGGCTTTTTTGGAGGCCTAGGCTTTTGCAAAAAGCTAACTTGTTTATTGCAGCTTATAATGGTTACAAAT
AAAGCAATAGCATCACAAATTTCACAAATAAAGCATTTTTTTCACTGCATTCTAGTTGTGGTTTGTCCAA
ACTCATCAATGTATCTTATCATGTCTGGATCCGCTGCATTAATGAATCGGCCAACGCGCGGGGAGAGGCG
GTTTGCGTATTGGGCGCTCTTCCGCTTCCTCGCTCACTGACTCGCTGCGCTCGGTCGTTCGGCTGCGGCG
AGCGGTATCAGCTCACTCAAAGGCGGTAATACGGTTATCCACAGAATCAGGGGATAACGCAGGAAAGAAC
ATGTGAGCAAAAGGCCAGCAAAAGGCCAGGAACCGTAAAAAGGCCGCGTTGCTGGCGTTTTTCCATAGGC
TCCGCCCCCCTGACGAGCATCACAAAAATCGACGCTCAAGTCAGAGGTGGCGAAACCCGACAGGACTATA
AAGATACCAGGCGTTTCCCCCTGGAAGCTCCCTCGTGCGCTCTCCTGTTCCGACCCTGCCGCTTACCGGA
TACCTGTCCGCCTTTCTCCCTTCGGGAAGCGTGGCGCTTTCTCATAGCTCACGCTGTAGGTATCTCAGTT
CGGTGTAGGTCGTTCGCTCCAAGCTGGGCTGTGTGCACGAACCCCCCGTTCAGCCCGACCGCTGCGCCTT
ATCCGGTAACTATCGTCTTGAGTCCAACCCGGTAAGACACGACTTATCGCCACTGGCAGCAGCCACTGGT
AACAGGATTAGCAGAGCGAGGTATGTAGGCGGTGCTACAGAGTTCTTGAAGTGGTGGCCTAACTACGGCT
ACACTAGAAGAACAGTATTTGGTATCTGCGCTCTGCTGAAGCCAGTTACCTTCGGAAAAAGAGTTGGTAG
CTCTTGATCCGGCAAACAAACCACCGCTGGTAGCGGTGGTTTTTTTGTTTGCAAGCAGCAGATTACGCGC
AGAAAAAAAGGATCTCAAGAAGATCCTTTGATCTTTTCTACGGGGTCTGACGCTCAGTGGAACGAAAACT
CACGTTAAGGGATTTTGGTCATGAGATTATCAAAAAGGATCTTCACCTAGATCCTTTTAAATTAAAAATG
AAGTTTTAAATCAATCTAAAGTATATATGAGTAAACTTGGTCTGACAGTTACCAATGCTTAATCAGTGAG
GCACCTATCTCAGCGATCTGTCTATTTCGTTCATCCATAGTTGCCTGACTCCCCGTCGTGTAGATAACTA
CGATACGGGAGGGCTTACCATCTGGCCCCAGTGCTGCAATGATACCGCGAGACCCACGCTCACCGGCTCC
AGATTTATCAGCAATAAACCAGCCAGCCGGAAGGGCCGAGCGCAGAAGTGGTCCTGCAACTTTATCCGCC
TCCATCCAGTCTATTAATTGTTGCCGGGAAGCTAGAGTAAGTAGTTCGCCAGTTAATAGTTTGCGCAACG
TTGTTGCCATTGCTACAGGCATCGTGGTGTCACGCTCGTCGTTTGGTATGGCTTCATTCAGCTCCGGTTC
CCAACGATCAAGGCGAGTTACATGATCCCCCATGTTGTGCAAAAAAGCGGTTAGCTCCTTCGGTCCTCCG
ATCGTTGTCAGAAGTAAGTTGGCCGCAGTGTTATCACTCATGGTTATGGCAGCACTGCATAATTCTCTTA
CTGTCATGCCATCCGTAAGATGCTTTTCTGTGACTGGTGAGTACTCAACCAAGTCATTCTGAGAATAGTG
TATGCGGCGACCGAGTTGCTCTTGCCCGGCGTCAATACGGGATAATACCGCGCCACATAGCAGAACTTTA
AAAGTGCTCATCATTGGAAAACGTTCTTCGGGGCGAAAACTCTCAAGGATCTTACCGCTGTTGAGATCCA
GTTCGATGTAACCCACTCGTGCACCCAACTGATCTTCAGCATCTTTTACTTTCACCAGCGTTTCTGGGTG
AGCAAAAACAGGAAGGCAAAATGCCGCAAAAAAGGGAATAAGGGCGACACGGAAATGTTGAATACTCATA
CTCTTCCTTTTTCAATATTATTGAAGCATTTATCAGGGTTATTGTCTCATGAGCGGATACATATTTGAAT
GTATTTAGAAAAATAAACAAATAGGGGTTCCGCGCACATTTCCCCGAAAAGTGCCACCTG
Features (pLannotate 1.2.2; 18 found; start..end, strand, type, name):
      5..384     +  enhancer       CMV enhancer: human cytomegalovirus immediate early enhancer
    386..661     +  promoter       chicken β-actin promoter: No description available
    662..1682    +  intron         chimeric intron: chimera between introns from chicken β-actin and rabbit β-globin
   1680..1736    +  CDS            HBB (fragment): HBB_LEPEU - Experimental evidence at protein level: Swiss-Prot protein existence level 1. Involved in oxygen transport from the lung to the various peripheral tissues. From Lepus europaeus (European hare).
   1746..5564    +  CDS            S: SPIKE_SARS2 - Experimental evidence at protein level: Swiss-Prot protein existence level 1. [Spike glycoprotein]: May down-regulate host tetherin (BST2) by lysosomal degradation, thereby counteracting its antiviral activity. From Severe acute respiratory syndrome coronavirus 2 (2019-nCoV) (SARS-CoV-2).
   5571..5594    +  CDS            FLAG: FLAG® epitope tag, followed by an enterokinase cleavage site
   5687..5742    +  polyA_signal   β-globin poly(A) signal: rabbit β-globin polyadenylation signal (Gil and Proudfoot, 1987)
   6127..6143    -  protein_bind   lac operator: The lac repressor binds to the lac operator to inhibit transcription in E. coli. This inhibition can be relieved by adding lactose or isopropyl-β-D-thiogalactopyranoside (IPTG). lac repressor encoded by lacI
   6151..6181    -  promoter       lac promoter: promoter for the E. coli lac operon
   6196..6217    -  protein_bind   CAP binding site: CAP binding activates transcription in the presence of cAMP. E. coli catabolite activator protein
   6230..6269    -  CDS            lacI (fragment): lac repressor; lacI; The lac repressor binds to the lac operator to inhibit transcription in E. coli. This inhibition can be relieved by adding lactose or isopropyl-β-D-thiogalactopyranoside (IPTG).
   6276..6298    +  promoter       SV40 promoter (fragment): SV40 enhancer and early promoter
   6322..6457    +  rep_origin     SV40 ori: SV40 origin of replication
   6477..6611    +  polyA_signal   SV40 poly(A) signal: SV40 polyadenylation signal
   6613..6667    -  CDS            lacI (fragment): lac repressor; lacI; The lac repressor binds to the lac operator to inhibit transcription in E. coli. This inhibition can be relieved by adding lactose or isopropyl-β-D-thiogalactopyranoside (IPTG).
   6850..7438    -  rep_origin     ori: high-copy-number ColE1/pMB1/pBR322/pUC origin of replication
   7609..8469    -  CDS            AmpR: β-lactamase; bla; confers resistance to ampicillin, carbenicillin, and related antibiotics
   8470..8574    -  promoter       AmpR promoter: bla
