[The description below was written by a language model from this plasmid's Addgene catalogue record and pLannotate feature annotations shown in this document.]
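Description:
SARS-CoV-2 spike G1345 mutant is a mammalian expression plasmid of about 8.6 kb built on the pCAGGS backbone and derived in part from an earlier C-terminally FLAG-tagged pCAGGS spike construct. It is propagated in E. coli through a high-copy ColE1/pUC-type origin and selected with ampicillin via the β-lactamase gene and its native promoter. The backbone also carries remnants of the lac promoter/operator region and lacI fragments, along with an SV40 origin of replication, which can support episomal amplification in cells expressing SV40 large T antigen, and an SV40 polyadenylation signal.

The payload is the full-length SARS-CoV-2 spike glycoprotein open reading frame followed by a C-terminal FLAG epitope for detection or immunoprecipitation. The catalogue lists the promoter as CMV, but the annotated sequence shows the composite CAG arrangement typical of pCAGGS: the CMV immediate-early enhancer fused to the chicken β-actin promoter, followed by a chimeric chicken β-actin/rabbit β-globin intron, which together give strong constitutive expression in mammalian cells. Transcripts are terminated by the rabbit β-globin poly(A) signal. The short HBB fragment annotated just upstream of the spike coding region most likely reflects residual β-globin exon sequence from the backbone rather than an intended fusion.

The spike carries four Asn-to-Gln substitutions, N1098Q, N1158Q, N1173Q and N1194Q, which remove N-linked glycosylation sites at those positions. According to the record, the construct serves to express this glycan-deleted spike, in the context of work examining the role of S2 domain N-glycosylation across betacoronaviruses.
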