Addgene plasmid #231919: SARS-CoV-2 spike G1345 mutant
Purpose: For expression of SARS-CoV-2 spike protein with glycan deletion at N1098, N1158, N1173, N1194 by implementing Asn-to-Gln mutation
Depositing lab: Sriram Neelamegham. Depositing organization: University at Buffalo (SUNY Buffalo). Publication: Conserved role of spike S2 domain N-glycosylation across betacoronaviruses. Yang Q, Kelkar A, Manicassamy B, Neelamegham S. Npj Viruses. 2025 Jan 25;3(1):4. doi: 10.1038/s44298-024-00085-7. PubMed 40295734.
Backbone
  Vector backbone: pCAGGS
  Vector type: Mammalian Expression
Growth in bacteria
  Bacterial resistance: Ampicillin, 100 μg/mL
  Growth temperature: 37°C
  Growth strain: NEB Stable
  Copy number: High Copy
Gene/Insert
  Gene/Insert name: spike G1345
  Species: SARS-CoV-2
  Mutation: N1098Q, N1158Q, N1173Q, N1194Q
  Entrez Gene: S (a.k.a. GU280_gp02, spike glycoprotein)
  Promoter: CMV
  Tag / fusion protein: FLAG (C terminal on insert)
  Cloning method: Restriction Enzyme; 5′ cloning site unknown (unknown if destroyed)
Resource information
  A portion of this plasmid was derived from a plasmid made by: Hyeryun Choe and Michael Farzan, Plasmid pCAGGS-SARS2-S-D614 (C-flag) (Addgene #156420)
Terms and licenses: Academic/Nonprofit Terms; Industry Terms: Not Available to Industry
How to cite: SARS-CoV-2 spike G1345 mutant was a gift from Sriram Neelamegham (Addgene plasmid # 231919 ; http://n2t.net/addgene:231919 ; RRID:Addgene_231919)
